Addgene plasmid #179784: pPOTv7-blast-eYFP
Purpose: Trypanosoma brucei PCR only tagging (pPOT) vector for endogenous gene tagging
Depositing lab: Samuel Dean & Keith Gull. Depositing organization: University of Oxford. Publication: A comprehensive toolkit for protein localization and functional analysis in trypanosomatids. Paterou A, Saez Conde J, Tyc J, Sunter JD, Vaughan S, Gull K, Dean S. Open Biol. 2025 Apr;15(4):240361. doi: 10.1098/rsob.240361. Epub 2025 Apr 2. PubMed 40169015.
Backbone
  Vector backbone: pPOT
  Vector type: Unspecified
Growth in bacteria
  Bacterial resistance: Ampicillin, 100 μg/mL
  Growth temperature: 37°C
  Growth strain: NEB Stable
  Copy number: High Copy
Gene/Insert
  Gene/Insert name: eYFP
  Species: Synthetic
  Promoter: read through
  Cloning method: Restriction Enzyme; 5′ cloning site HindIII (not destroyed); 3′ cloning site BamHI (not destroyed)
  Sequencing primers: 5′ cTATGGGTTCTGGTAGTG; 3′ cTTAACTACCCGATCCTG
Terms and licenses: Academic/Nonprofit Terms; Industry Terms: Not Available to Industry
Depositor comments: Please visit https://doi.org/10.1101/2023.04.21.537815 for bioRxiv preprint.
How to cite: pPOTv7-blast-eYFP was a gift from Samuel Dean & Keith Gull (Addgene plasmid # 179784 ; http://n2t.net/addgene:179784 ; RRID:Addgene_179784)
