[The description below was written by a language model from this plasmid's Addgene catalogue record and pLannotate feature annotations shown in this document.]
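Description:
pPOTv7-blast-eYFP is a PCR-only tagging (pPOT) template plasmid for endogenous gene tagging in Trypanosoma brucei. It is not an expression vector in the usual sense: the plasmid serves as a PCR template from which a tag-plus-marker cassette is amplified, typically with long primers that add homology to the target locus so that the product integrates by homologous recombination. In E. coli it is maintained as a high-copy plasmid through a ColE1/pUC-type origin and selected with ampicillin via the AmpR β-lactamase gene. The rest of the 5,536 nt backbone carries standard cloning-vector remnants, including an f1 origin, lacZα and lacI fragments, a lac promoter/operator, and flanking T7 and SP6 promoters.

The payload is an eYFP coding sequence, cloned between retained HindIII and BamHI sites, with a blasticidin S deaminase (bsd) gene annotated on each side of it, all in the same orientation. This symmetrical layout is consistent with the pPOT design, in which one template supports either N-terminal tagging (marker followed by tag) or C-terminal tagging (tag followed by marker), depending on which segment is amplified. The record lists the promoter as "read through", meaning the cassette has no dedicated promoter and relies on transcription from the tagged locus after integration. The intergenic regions between the bsd and eYFP genes, which would supply trypanosome mRNA processing signals, were not annotated, so their identity is not stated. The resulting blasticidin-resistant parasites express the target protein as a yellow fluorescent fusion from its own locus, which is useful for protein localisation studies in trypanosomatids.
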