Features (pLannotate 1.2.2; 15 found; start..end, strand, type, name):
    171..560     +  CDS            bsd: BSD_ASPTE - Experimental evidence at protein level: Swiss-Prot protein existence level 1. Catalyzes the deamination of the cytosine moiety of the antibiotics blasticidin S, cytomycin and acetylblasticidin S. From Aspergillus terreus.
    957..1673    +  CDS            EYFP: EYFP is a basic (constitutively fluorescent) green/yellow fluorescent protein published in 1996, derived from Aequorea victoria. It is reported to be a very rapidly-maturing weak dimer with high acid sensitivity.
   2076..2465    +  CDS            bsd: BSD_ASPTE - Experimental evidence at protein level: Swiss-Prot protein existence level 1. Catalyzes the deamination of the cytosine moiety of the antibiotics blasticidin S, cytomycin and acetylblasticidin S. From Aspergillus terreus.
   2661..2679    -  promoter       SP6 promoter: promoter for bacteriophage SP6 RNA polymerase
   2721..2737    -  protein_bind   lac operator: The lac repressor binds to the lac operator to inhibit transcription in E. coli. This inhibition can be relieved by adding lactose or isopropyl-β-D-thiogalactopyranoside (IPTG). lac repressor encoded by lacI
   2745..2775    -  promoter       lac promoter: promoter for the E. coli lac operon
   2790..2811    -  protein_bind   CAP binding site: CAP binding activates transcription in the presence of cAMP. E. coli catabolite activator protein
   2824..2916    -  CDS            lacI (fragment): lac repressor; lacI; The lac repressor binds to the lac operator to inhibit transcription in E. coli. This inhibition can be relieved by adding lactose or isopropyl-β-D-thiogalactopyranoside (IPTG).
   3099..3687    -  rep_origin     ori: high-copy-number ColE1/pMB1/pBR322/pUC origin of replication
   3858..4718    -  CDS            AmpR: β-lactamase; bla; confers resistance to ampicillin, carbenicillin, and related antibiotics
   4719..4823    -  promoter       AmpR promoter: bla
   4850..4900    +  misc_feature   bom (fragment): basis of mobility region from pBR322
   4901..5356    -  rep_origin     f1 ori (sequence partly withheld): f1 bacteriophage origin of replication; arrow indicates direction of (+) strand synthesis
   5360..5517    -  CDS            lacZα (fragment): LacZα fragment of β-galactosidase; lacZ fragment
   5520..2       +  promoter       T7 promoter (across the origin): promoter for bacteriophage T7 RNA polymerase
>Addgene plasmid #179784 | pPOTv7-blast-eYFP | addgene full sequence | sequence record 355743 | Addgene NGS Result
GGGCGAATTGGGCCCGTATAATGCAGACCTGCTGCAAGCTAGGGGCACAGCAAGGTCTTCTGAAATTCAT
GTTTTTTTTTTTTTTACTCTGCATTGCAGTCTCCGCTCTTATTTAGTTTTGCTTTACGTAAGGTCTCGTT
GCTGCCATAAAATAAGCTCTAGTGGAATTCATGCCTTTGTCTCAAGAAGAATCCACCCTCATTGAAAGAG
CAACGGCTACAATCAACAGCATCCCCATCTCTGAAGACTACAGCGTCGCCAGCGCAGCTCTCTCTAGCGA
CGGCCGCATCTTCACTGGTGTCAATGTATATCATTTTACTGGGGGACCTTGTGCAGAACTCGTGGTGCTG
GGCACTGCTGCTGCTGCGGCAGCTGGCAACCTGACTTGTATCGTCGCGATCGGAAATGAGAACAGGGGCA
TCTTGAGCCCCTGCGGACGGTGCCGACAGGTGCTTCTCGACCTGCATCCTGGGATCAAAGCCATAGTGAA
GGACAGTGATGGACAGCCGACGGCAGTTGGGATTCGTGAATTGCTGCCCTCTGGTTATGTGTGGGAGGGC
TAACCATGGTGCCCATTTAGTTGGCCTTTCCCTTGTCTCGTGTCTTTTCCGTGGAAAGGTTCCCGGAGTA
ATCTGATGGCACAGCAGGGAGGTGCGCCTGCAGGTTGGTTAGGAAGGGGGGATGATGTAAAAGAAGAAAA
TGGGGGGATTCGAGCCCCACGCGTTGCTCAAGCTGTGTAGCGCAGGCGTTTCCTTACATATTTCTCTAAC
AGGCACGGAAGCCTAACAAATACACTTGGCTTATTTTTTTGCCCCCTCATGTCTTGTACAAATATTTGCG
ATAGCTTAGCTATCAGCCACATTAATCAAACAAGTATACCAACAAGCCCGAAAACAGAAACTCAACTGCA
ACGGGTACCTATGGGTTCTGGTAGTGGTTCCGGTTCCGGTTCTAAGCTTGTGAGCAAGGGCGAGGAGCTG
TTCACCGGGGTGGTGCCCATCCTGGTCGAGCTGGACGGCGACGTAAACGGCCACAAGTTCAGCGTGTCCG
GCGAGGGCGAGGGCGATGCCACCTACGGCAAGCTGACCCTGAAGTTCATCTGCACCACCGGCAAGCTGCC
CGTGCCCTGGCCCACCCTCGTGACCACCTTCGGCTACGGCCTGCAGTGCTTCGCCCGCTACCCCGACCAC
ATGAAGCAGCACGACTTCTTCAAGTCCGCCATGCCCGAAGGCTACGTCCAGGAGCGCACCATCTTCTTCA
AGGACGACGGCAACTACAAGACCCGCGCCGAGGTGAAGTTCGAGGGCGACACCCTGGTGAACCGCATCGA
GCTGAAGGGCATCGACTTCAAGGAGGACGGCAACATCCTGGGGCACAAGCTGGAGTACAACTACAACAGC
CACAACGTCTATATCATGGCCGACAAGCAGAAGAACGGCATCAAGGTGAACTTCAAGATCCGCCACAACA
TCGAGGACGGCAGCGTGCAGCTCGCCGACCACTACCAGCAGAACACCCCCATCGGCGACGGCCCCGTGCT
GCTGCCCGACAACCACTACCTGAGCTACCAGTCCGCCCTGAGCAAAGACCCCAACGAGAAGCGCGATCAC
ATGGTCCTGCTGGAGTTCGTGACCGCCGCCGGGATCACTCTCGGCATGGACGAGCTGTACAAGGGATCCG
GATCAGGATCTGGATCAGGATCGGGTAGTTAAGAGCTCCGCTGCGCTTAAATGTCTTTCATTATAATCAA
TGTATAACCTTTATGTAGTATTTCAATCTATGCCGCTGTGTACGTGCACTGCGGTGCCTATCCTTCGGCA
TTAGAGAGTCACTGTTTGTGTAGATCGTAGCTGCATGTCTGACATCTGGTTCATTAGTGCCGTTTTGAGT
CTGCACTGTTGTGCAACTTGATATTCATCACTGCACACCAACCGTGTGTTTCCTCCTTTGGGTGCACCCT
TTAATCCTTGTCTTCTCCTTTTTTGTCTCTTTCCCCCTCGAAAAGGTGTCAAACTACTGCCGCATAAACT
ACGGTTATCCCAAATTTAAGAGAAAGCAATAAAGCATCAGCTAGCATGCCTTTGTCTCAAGAAGAATCCA
CCCTCATTGAAAGAGCAACGGCTACAATCAACAGCATCCCCATCTCTGAAGACTACAGCGTCGCCAGCGC
AGCTCTCTCTAGCGACGGCCGCATCTTCACTGGTGTCAATGTATATCATTTTACTGGGGGACCTTGTGCA
GAACTCGTGGTGCTGGGCACTGCTGCTGCTGCGGCAGCTGGCAACCTGACTTGTATCGTCGCGATCGGAA
ATGAGAACAGGGGCATCTTGAGCCCCTGCGGACGGTGCCGACAGGTGCTTCTCGATCTGCATCCTGGGAT
CAAAGCCATAGTGAAGGACAGTGATGGACAGCCGACGGCAGTTGGGATTCGTGAATTGCTGCCCTCTGGT
TATGTGTGGGAGGGCTAACTCGAGTGCCCATTTAGTTGGCTTTTCCCTTGTCTCGTGTCTTTTCCGTGGA
AAGGTTCCCGGAGTAATCTGATGGCACAGCAGGGAGGTGCGCCTGCAGGTTGGTTAGGAAGGGGGGATGA
TGTAAAAGAAGAAAATGGGGGGATTCGAGCCCCGCACAGGTCTCTCAAATTGGATGCATAGCTTGAGTAT
TCTATAGTGTCACCTAAATAGCTTGGCGTAATCATGGTCATAGCTGTTTCCTGTGTGAAATTGTTATCCG
CTCACAATTCCACACAACATACGAGCCGGAAGCATAAAGTGTAAAGCCTGGGGTGCCTAATGAGTGAGCT
AACTCACATTAATTGCGTTGCGCTCACTGCCCGCTTTCCAGTCGGGAAACCTGTCGTGCCAGCTGCATTA
ATGAATCGGCCAACGCGCGGGGAGAGGCGGTTTGCGTATTGGGCGCTCTTCCGCTTCCTCGCTCACTGAC
TCGCTGCGCTCGGTCGTTCGGCTGCGGCGAGCGGTATCAGCTCACTCAAAGGCGGTAATACGGTTATCCA
CAGAATCAGGGGATAACGCAGGAAAGAACATGTGAGCAAAAGGCCAGCAAAAGGCCAGGAACCGTAAAAA
GGCCGCGTTGCTGGCGTTTTTCCATAGGCTCCGCCCCCCTGACGAGCATCACAAAAATCGACGCTCAAGT
CAGAGGTGGCGAAACCCGACAGGACTATAAAGATACCAGGCGTTTCCCCCTGGAAGCTCCCTCGTGCGCT
CTCCTGTTCCGACCCTGCCGCTTACCGGATACCTGTCCGCCTTTCTCCCTTCGGGAAGCGTGGCGCTTTC
TCATAGCTCACGCTGTAGGTATCTCAGTTCGGTGTAGGTCGTTCGCTCCAAGCTGGGCTGTGTGCACGAA
CCCCCCGTTCAGCCCGACCGCTGCGCCTTATCCGGTAACTATCGTCTTGAGTCCAACCCGGTAAGACACG
ACTTATCGCCACTGGCAGCAGCCACTGGTAACAGGATTAGCAGAGCGAGGTATGTAGGCGGTGCTACAGA
GTTCTTGAAGTGGTGGCCTAACTACGGCTACACTAGAAGAACAGTATTTGGTATCTGCGCTCTGCTGAAG
CCAGTTACCTTCGGAAAAAGAGTTGGTAGCTCTTGATCCGGCAAACAAACCACCGCTGGTAGCGGTGGTT
TTTTTGTTTGCAAGCAGCAGATTACGCGCAGAAAAAAAGGATCTCAAGAAGATCCTTTGATCTTTTCTAC
GGGGTCTGACGCTCAGTGGAACGAAAACTCACGTTAAGGGATTTTGGTCATGAGATTATCAAAAAGGATC
TTCACCTAGATCCTTTTAAATTAAAAATGAAGTTTTAAATCAATCTAAAGTATATATGAGTAAACTTGGT
CTGACAGTTACCAATGCTTAATCAGTGAGGCACCTATCTCAGCGATCTGTCTATTTCGTTCATCCATAGT
TGCCTGACTCCCCGTCGTGTAGATAATTACGATACGGGAGGGCTTACCATCTGGCCCCAGTGCTGCAATG
ATACCGCGAGACCCACGCTCACCGGCTCCAGATTTATCAGCAATAAACCAGCCAGCCGGAAGGGCCGAGC
GCAGAAGTGGTCCTGCAACTTTATCCGCCTCCATCCAGTCTATTAATTGTTGCCGGGAAGCTAGAGTAAG
TAGTTCGCCAGTTAATAGTTTGCGCAACGTTGTTGCCATTGCTACAGGCATCGTGGTGTCACGCTCGTCG
TTTGGTATGGCTTCATTCAGCTCCGGTTCCCAACGATCAAGGCGAGTTACATGATCCCCCATGTTGTGCA
AAAAAGCGGTTAGCTCCTTCGGTCCTCCGATCGTTGTCAGAAGTAAGTTGGCCGCAGTGTTATCACTCAT
GGTTATGGCAGCACTGCATAATTCTCTTACTGTCATGCCATCCGTAAGATGCTTTTCTGTGACTGGTGAG
TACTCAACCAAGTCATTCTGAGAATAGTGTATGCGGCGACCGAGTTGCTCTTGCCCGGCGTCAATACGGG
ATAATACCGCGCCACATAGCAGAACTTTAAAAGTGCTCATCATTGGAAAACGTTCTTCGGGGCGAAAACT
CTCAAGGATCTTACCGCTGTTGAGATCCAGTTCGATGTAACCCACTCGTGCACCCAACTGATCTTCAGCA
TCTTTTACTTTCACCAGCGTTTCTGGGTGAGCAAAAACAGGAAGGCAAAATGCCGCAAAAAAGGGAATAA
GGGCGACACGGAAATGTTGAATACTCATACTCTTCCTTTTTCAATATTATTGAAGCATTTATCAGGGTTA
TTGTCTCATGAGCGGATACATATTTGAATGTATTTAGAAAAATAAACAAATAGGGGTTCCGCGCACATTT
CCCCGAAAAGTGCCACCTGATGCGGTGTGAAATACCGCACAGATGCGTAAGGAGAAAATACCGCATCAGG
AAATTGTAAGCGTTAATATTTTGTTAAAATTCGCGTTAAATTTTTGTTAAATCAGCTCATTTTTTAACCA
ATAGGCCGAAATCGGCAAAATCCCTTATAAATCAAAAGAATAGACCGAGATAGGGT
[37 nt withheld, positions 5027-5063]
AAAGAACGTGGACTCCAACGTCAAAGG
[49 nt withheld, positions 5091-5139]
T
[91 nt withheld, positions 5141-5231]
G
[98 nt withheld, positions 5233-5330]
ACTTAATGCGCCGCTACAGGGCGCGTCCATTCGCCATTCAGGCTGCGCAACTGTTGGGAAGGGCGATCGG
TGCGGGCCTCTTCGCTATTACGCCAGCTGGCGAAAGGGGGATGTGCTGCAAGGCGATTAAGTTGGGTAAC
GCCAGGGTTTTCCCAGTCACGACGTTGTAAAACGACGGCCAGTGAATTGTAATACGACTCACTATA
